>Addgene plasmid #35321 | pBbS7k-RFP | depositor full sequence | sequence record 42988 | pBbS7k-RFP sequence 5683 bps
GACGTCCTCACTGCCCGCTTTCCAGTCGGGAAACCTGTCGTGCCAGCTGCATTAATGAATCGGCCAACGC
GCGGGGAGAGGCGGTTTGCGTATTGGGCGCCAGGGTGGTTTTTCTTTTCACCAGTGAGACGGGCAACAGC
TGATTGCCCTTCACCGCCTGGCCCTGAGAGAGTTGCAGCAAGCGGTCCACGCTGGTTTGCCCCAGCAGGC
GAAAATCCTGTTTGATGGTGGTTAACGGCGGGATATAACATGAGCTGTCTTCGGTATCGTCGTATCCCAC
TACCGAGATGTCCGCACCAACGCGCAGCCCGGACTCGGTAATGGCGCGCATTGCGCCCAGCGCCATCTGA
TCGTTGGCAACCAGCATCGCAGTGGGAACGATGCCCTCATTCAGCATTTGCATGGTTTGTTGAAAACCGG
ACATGGCACTCCAGTCGCCTTCCCGTTCCGCTATCGGCTGAATTTGATTGCGAGTGAGATATTTATGCCA
GCCAGCCAGACGCAGACGCGCCGAGACAGAACTTAATGGGCCCGCTAACAGCGCGATTTGCTGGTGACCC
AATGCGACCAGATGCTCCACGCCCAGTCGCGTACCGTCTTCATGGGAGAAAATAATACTGTTGATGGGTG
TCTGGTCAGAGACATCAAGAAATAACGCCGGAACATTAGTGCAGGCAGCTTCCACAGCAATGGCATCCTG
GTCATCCAGCGGATAGTTAATGATCAGCCCACTGACGCGTTGCGCGAGAAGATTGTGCACCGCCGCTTTA
CAGGCTTCGACGCCGCTTCGTTCTACCATCGACACCACCACGCTGGCACCCAGTTGATCGGCGCGAGATT
TAATCGCCGCGACAATTTGCGACGGCGCGTGCAGGGCCAGACTGGAGGTGGCAACGCCAATCAGCAACGA
CTGTTTGCCCGCCAGTTGTTGTGCCACGCGGTTGGGAATGTAATTCAGCTCCGCCATCGCCGCTTCCACT
TTTTCCCGCGTTTTCGCAGAAACGTGGCTGGCCTGGTTCACCACGCGGGAAACGGTCTGATAAGAGACAC
CGGCATACTCTGCGACATCGTATAACGTTACTGGTTTCACATTCACCACCCTGAATTGACTCTCTTCCGG
GCGCTATCATGCCATACCGCGAAAGGTTTTGCGCCATTCGATGGTGTCCGGGATCTCGACGCTCTCCCTT
ATGCGACTCCTGCATTAGGAAGCAGCCCAGTAGTAGGTTGAGGCCGTTGAGCACCGCCGCCGCAAGGAAT
GGTGCATGCAAGGAGATGGCGCCCAACAGTCCCCCGGCCACGGGGCCTGCCACCATACCCACGCCGAAAC
AAGCGCTCATGAGCCCGAAGTGGCGAGCCCGATCTTCCCCATCGGTGATGTCGGCGATATAGGCGCCAGC
AACCGCACCTGTGGCGCCGGTGATGCCGGCCACGATGCGTCCGGCGTAGAGGATCGAGATCGATCTCGAT
CCCGCGAAATTAATACGACTCACTATAGGGGAATTGTGAGCGGATAACAATTTCAGAATTCAAAAGATCT
TTTAAGAAGGAGATATACATATGGCGAGTAGCGAAGACGTTATCAAAGAGTTCATGCGTTTCAAAGTTCG
TATGGAAGGTTCCGTTAACGGTCACGAGTTCGAAATCGAAGGTGAAGGTGAAGGTCGTCCGTACGAAGGT
ACCCAGACCGCTAAACTGAAAGTTACCAAAGGTGGTCCGCTGCCGTTCGCTTGGGACATCCTGTCCCCGC
AGTTCCAGTACGGTTCCAAAGCTTACGTTAAACACCCGGCTGACATCCCGGACTACCTGAAACTGTCCTT
CCCGGAAGGTTTCAAATGGGAACGTGTTATGAACTTCGAAGACGGTGGTGTTGTTACCGTTACCCAGGAC
TCCTCCCTGCAAGACGGTGAGTTCATCTACAAAGTTAAACTGCGTGGTACCAACTTCCCGTCCGACGGTC
CGGTTATGCAGAAAAAAACCATGGGTTGGGAAGCTTCCACCGAACGTATGTACCCGGAAGACGGTGCTCT
GAAAGGTGAAATCAAAATGCGTCTGAAACTGAAAGACGGTGGTCACTACGACGCTGAAGTTAAAACCACC
TACATGGCTAAAAAACCGGTTCAGCTGCCGGGTGCTTACAAAACCGACATCAAACTGGACATCACCTCCC
ACAACGAAGACTACACCATCGTTGAACAGTACGAACGTGCTGAAGGTCGTCACTCCACCGGTGCTTAAGG
ATCCAAACTCGAGTAAGGATCTCCAGGCATCAAATAAAACGAAAGGCTCAGTCGAAAGACTGGGCCTTTC
GTTTTATCTGTTGTTTGTCGGTGAACGCTCTCTACTAGAGTCACACTGGCTCACCTTCGGGTGGGCCTTT
CTGCGTTTATACCTAGGGTACGGGTTTTGCTGCCCGCAAACGGGCTGTTCTGGTGTTGCTAGTTTGTTAT
CAGAATCGCAGATCCGGCTTCAGCCGGTTTGCCGGCTGAAAGCGCTATTTCTTCCAGAATTGCCATGATT
TTTTCCCCACGGGAGGCGTCACTGGCTCCCGTGTTGTCGGCAGCTTTGATTCGATAAGCAGCATCGCCTG
TTTCAGGCTGTCTATGTGTGACTGTTGAGCTGTAACAAGTTGTCTCAGGTGTTCAATTTCATGTTCTAGT
TGCTTTGTTTTACTGGTTTCACCTGTTCTATTAGGTGTTACATGCTGTTCATCTGTTACATTGTCGATCT
GTTCATGGTGAACAGCTTTGAATGCACCAAAAACTCGTAAAAGCTCTGATGTATCTATCTTTTTTACACC
GTTTTCATCTGTGCATATGGACAGTTTTCCCTTTGATATGTAACGGTGAACAGTTGTTCTACTTTTGTTT
GTTAGTCTTGATGCTTCACTGATAGATACAAGAGCCATAAGAACCTCAGATCCTTCCGTATTTAGCCAGT
ATGTTCTCTAGTGTGGTTCGTTGTTTTTGCGTGAGCCATGAGAACGAACCATTGAGATCATACTTACTTT
GCATGTCACTCAAAAATTTTGCCTCAAAACTGGTGAGCTGAATTTTTGCAGTTAAAGCATCGTGTAGTGT
TTTTCTTAGTCCGTTATGTAGGTAGGAATCTGATGTAATGGTTGTTGGTATTTTGTCACCATTCATTTTT
ATCTGGTTGTTCTCAAGTTCGGTTACGAGATCCATTTGTCTATCTAGTTCAACTTGGAAAATCAACGTAT
CAGTCGGGCGGCCTCGCTTATCAACCACCAATTTCATATTGCTGTAAGTGTTTAAATCTTTACTTATTGG
TTTCAAAACCCATTGGTTAAGCCTTTTAAACTCATGGTAGTTATTTTCAAGCATTAACATGAACTTAAAT
TCATCAAGGCTAATCTCTATATTTGCCTTGTGAGTTTTCTTTTGTGTTAGTTCTTTTAATAACCACTCAT
AAATCCTCATAGAGTATTTGTTTTCAAAAGACTTAACATGTTCCAGATTATATTTTATGAATTTTTTTAA
CTGGAAAAGATAAGGCAATATCTCTTCACTAAAAACTAATTCTAATTTTTCGCTTGAGAACTTGGCATAG
TTTGTCCACTGGAAAATCTCAAAGCCTTTAACCAAAGGATTCCTGATTTCCACAGTTCTCGTCATCAGCT
CTCTGGTTGCTTTAGCTAATACACCATAAGCATTTTCCCTACTGATGTTCATCATCTGAGCGTATTGGTT
ATAAGTGAACGATACCGTCCGTTCTTTCCTTGTAGGGTTTTCAATCGTGGGGTTGAGTAGTGCCACACAG
CATAAAATTAGCTTGGTTTCATGCTCCGTTAAGTCATAGCGACTAATCGCTAGTTCATTTGCTTTGAAAA
CAACTAATTCAGACATACATCTCAATTGGTCTAGGTGATTTTAATCACTATACCAATTGAGATGGGCTAG
TCAATGATAATTACTAGTCCTTTTCCCGGGTGATCTGGGTATCTGTAAATTCTGCTAGACCTTTGCTGGA
AAACTTGTAAATTCTGCTAGACCCTCTGTAAATTCCGCTAGACCTTTGTGTGTTTTTTTTGTTTATATTC
AAGTGGTTATAATTTATAGAATAAAGAAAGAATAAAAAAAGATAAAAAGAATAGATCCCAGCCCTGTGTA
TAACTCACTACTTTAGTCAGTTCCGCAGTATTACAAAAGGATGTCGCAAACGCTGTTTGCTCCTCTACAA
AACAGACCTTAAAACCCTAAAGGCTTAAGTAGCACCCTCGCAAGCTCGGGCAAATCGCTGAATATTCCTT
TTGTCTCCGACCATCAGGCACCTGAGTCGCTGTCTTTTTCGTGACATTCAGTTCGCTGCGCTCACGGCTC
TGGCAGTGAATGGGGGTAAATGGCACTACAGGCGCCTTTTATGGATTCATGCAAGGAAACTACCCATAAT
ACAAGAAAAGCCCGTCACGGGCTTCTCAGGGCGTTTTATGGCGGGTCTGCTATGTGGTGCTATCTGACTT
TTTGCTGTTCAGCAGTTCCTGCCCTCTGATTTTCCAGTCTGACCACTTCGGATTATCCCGTGACAGGTCA
TTCAGACTGGCTAATGCACCCAGTAAGGCAGCGGTATCATCAACAGGCTTACCCGTCTTACTGTCCCTAG
TGCTTGGATTCTCACCAATAAAAAACGCCCGGCGGCAACCGAGCGTTCTGAACAAATCCAGATGGAGTTC
TGAGGTCATTACTGGATCTATCAACAGGAGTCCAAGCGAGCTCTCGAACCCCAGAGTCCCGCTCAGAAGA
ACTCGTCAAGAAGGCGATAGAAGGCGATGCGCTGCGAATCGGGAGCGGCGATACCGTAAAGCACGAGGAA
GCGGTCAGCCCATTCGCCGCCAAGCTCTTCAGCAATATCACGGGTAGCCAACGCTATGTCCTGATAGCGG
TCCGCCACACCCAGCCGGCCACAGTCGATGAATCCAGAAAAGCGGCCATTTTCCACCATGATATTCGGCA
AGCAGGCATCGCCATGGGTCACGACGAGATCCTCGCCGTCGGGCATGCGCGCCTTGAGCCTGGCGAACAG
TTCGGCTGGCGCGAGCCCCTGATGCTCTTCGTCCAGATCATCCTGATCGACAAGACCGGCTTCCATCCGA
GTACGTGCTCGCTCGATGCGATGTTTCGCTTGGTGGTCGAATGGGCAGGTAGCCGGATCAAGCGTATGCA
GCCGCCGCATTGCATCAGCCATGATGGATACTTTCTCGGCAGGAGCAAGGTGAGATGACAGGAGATCCTG
CCCCGGCACTTCGCCCAATAGCAGCCAGTCCCTTCCCGCTTCAGTGACAACGTCGAGCACAGCTGCGCAA
GGAACGCCCGTCGTGGCCAGCCACGATAGCCGCGCTGCCTCGTCCTGCAGTTCATTCAGGGCACCGGACA
GGTCGGTCTTGACAAAAAGAACCGGGCGCCCCTGCGCTGACAGCCGGAACACGGCGGCATCAGAGCAGCC
GATTGTCTGTTGTGCCCAGTCATAGCCGAATAGCCTCTCCACCCAAGCGGCCGGAGAACCTGCGTGCAAT
CCATCTTGTTCAATCATGCGAAACGATCCTCATCCTGTCTCTTGATCAGATCATGATCCCCTGCGCCATC
AGATCCTTGGCGGCAAGAAAGCCATCCAGTTTACTTTGCAGGGCTTCCCAACCTTACCAGAGGGCGCCCC
AGCTGGCAATTCC
Features (pLannotate 1.2.2; 13 found; start..end, strand, type, name):
      8..1090    -  CDS            lacI: lac repressor; lacI; The lac repressor binds to the lac operator to inhibit transcription in E. coli. This inhibition can be relieved by adding lactose or isopropyl-β-D-thiogalactopyranoside (IPTG).
   1091..1168    -  promoter       lacI promoter: lacI
   1176..1455    -  CDS            TcR (fragment): tetracycline efflux protein; tet; confers resistance to tetracycline
   1481..1499    +  promoter       T7 promoter: promoter for bacteriophage T7 RNA polymerase
   1504..1520    +  protein_bind   lac operator: The lac repressor binds to the lac operator to inhibit transcription in E. coli. This inhibition can be relieved by adding lactose or isopropyl-β-D-thiogalactopyranoside (IPTG). lac repressor encoded by lacI
   1561..2238    +  CDS            mRFP1: monomeric derivative of DsRed (Campbell et al., 2002)
   2271..2342    +  terminator     rrnB T1 terminator: transcription terminator T1 from the E. coli rrnB gene
   2358..2385    +  terminator     T7Te terminator: phage T7 early transcription terminator
   2916..3866    -  CDS            Rep101: RepA protein needed for replication with the pSC101 origin; rep101
   3914..4136    -  rep_origin     pSC101 ori: low-copy replication origin that requires the Rep101 protein
   4628..4722    -  terminator     lambda t0 terminator: transcription terminator from phage lambda
   4756..5547    -  CDS            neo: KKA2_KLEPN - Also known as kan, nptII. Experimental evidence at protein level: Swiss-Prot protein existence level 1. Resistance to kanamycin, neomycin, paromomycin, ribostamycin, butirosin and gentamicin B. From Klebsiella pneumoniae.
   5579..12      -  CDS            tnpA (fragment) (across the origin): TN5P_ECOLX - Also known as tnp. Experimental evidence at protein level: Swiss-Prot protein existence level 1. Mediates transposition of transposon Tn5 by a 'cut and paste' mechanism. First, the monomeric transposase binds the 19 bp inverted DNA repeats flanking the transposon. Then, dimerization of the DNA- bound transposase creates a synaptic DNA complex. After nicking of the first DNA strand, excision of the transposon proceeds through a series of intermediates. The transposase then mediates the insertion of the transposon at a new site by strand transfer. The activity of the wild- type tran
