[The description below was written by a language model from this plasmid's Addgene catalogue record and pLannotate feature annotations shown in this document.]
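Description:
pBbS7k-RFP is a bacterial expression plasmid from the BglBrick (pBb) family of standardized synthetic-biology vectors, built so that origins, promoters and resistance markers can be combined as interchangeable modules. This member combines a low-copy pSC101 origin, a T7 promoter and a kanamycin marker. The 5,683 bp sequence consists of a 5,005 bp backbone and a 678 bp insert. Replication depends on the pSC101 origin together with the plasmid-encoded Rep101 (RepA) protein, which keeps the copy number low. Selection in E. coli is by kanamycin through the neo (nptII) aminoglycoside phosphotransferase gene, which is followed by a lambda t0 terminator.

The payload is mRFP1, a monomeric red fluorescent derivative of DsRed, recorded as a synthetic gene. It sits downstream of a T7 promoter that is immediately followed by a lac operator, and transcription ends at tandem rrnB T1 and T7Te terminators. A lacI gene with its own promoter is carried on the plasmid in the opposite orientation. The repressor it supplies binds the operator and holds the promoter off until lactose or IPTG is added. Expression also requires a host that provides T7 RNA polymerase, which the listed propagation strain is not expected to supply. The annotation also picks up short fragments of a tetracycline efflux gene and of the Tn5 transposase. These appear to be nonfunctional remnants of the parts used to assemble the backbone.

In this vector series RFP serves as a reporter for characterizing expression from each origin, promoter and marker combination, and as a placeholder that can be replaced with a gene of interest by restriction cloning. The feature table does not annotate the cloning sites themselves.
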