Addgene plasmid #35321: pBbS7k-RFP
Depositing lab: Jay Keasling. Depositing organization: University of California, Berkeley. Publication: BglBrick vectors and datasheets: A synthetic biology platform for gene expression. Lee TS, Krupa RA, Zhang F, Hajimorad M, Holtz WJ, Prasad N, Lee SK, Keasling JD. J Biol Eng. 2011 Sep 20;5:12. 10.1186/1754-1611-5-12 PubMed 21933410.
Backbone
  Vector backbone: pBb
  Backbone size w/o insert (bp): 5005
  Vector type: Bacterial Expression, Synthetic Biology
Growth in bacteria
  Bacterial resistance: Kanamycin, 50 μg/mL
  Growth temperature: 37°C
  Growth strain: DH5alpha
  Copy number: Low Copy
Gene/Insert
  Gene/Insert name: RFP (alt name: JBEI Part ID: JPUB_000087)
  Species: Synthetic
  Insert size (bp): 678
  Promoter: T7
  Cloning method: Restriction Enzyme
  Sequencing primers: 5′ jkRFP-R (gctttggaaccgtactggaa); 3′ jkRFP-F (tggtcactacgacgctgaag)
Terms and licenses: Academic/Nonprofit Terms; Industry Terms: Not Available to Industry
Depositor comments: JBEI Part ID: JPUB_000087; Origin: SC101
How to cite: pBbS7k-RFP was a gift from Jay Keasling (Addgene plasmid # 35321 ; http://n2t.net/addgene:35321 ; RRID:Addgene_35321)
