>Addgene plasmid #35321 | pBbS7k-RFP | addgene partial sequence | sequence record 43634 | jkRFP-F 5'-tggtcactacgacgctgaag-3'
GCTGCCGGGTGCTTACAAAACCGACATCAAACTGGACATCACCTCCCACAACGAAGACTACACCATCGTT
GAACAGTACGAACGTGCTGAAGGTCGTCACTCCACCGGTGCTTAAGGATCCAAACTCGAGTAAGGATCTC
CAGGCATCAAATAAAACGAAAGGCTCAGTCGAAAGACTGGGCCTTTCGTTTTATCTGTTGTTTGTCGGTG
AACGCTCTCTACTAGAGTCACACTGGCTCACCTTCGGGTGGGCCTTTCTGCGTTTATACCTAGGGTACGG
GTTTTGCTGCCCGCAAACGGGCTGTTCTGGTGTTGCTAGTTTGTTATCAGAATCGCAGATCCGGCTTCAG
CCGGTTTGCCGGCTGAAAGCGCTATTTCTTCCAGAATTGCCATGATTTTTTCCCCACGGGAGGCGTCACT
GGCTCCCGTGTTGTCGGCAGCTTTGATTCGATAAGCAGCATCGCCTGTTTCAGGCTGTCTATGTGTGACT
GTTGAGCTGTAACAAGTTGTCTCAGGTGTTCAATTTCATGTTCTAGTTGCTTTGTTTTACTGGTTTCACC
TGTTCTATTAGGTGTTACATGCTGTTCATCTGTTACATTGTCGATCTGTTCATGGTGAACAGCTTTGAAT
GCACCAAAAACTCGTAAAAGCTCTGATGTATCTATCTTTTTTACACCGTTTTCATCTGTGCATATGGACA
GTTTTCCCTTTGATATGTAACGGTGAACAGTTGTTCTACTTTTGTTTGTTAGTCTTGATGCTTCACTGAT
AGATACAAGA
