>Addgene plasmid #35321 | pBbS7k-RFP | addgene partial sequence | sequence record 43635 | jkRFP-R
GACCTTCACCTTCACCTTCGATTTCGAACTCGTGACCGTTAACGGAACCTTCCATACGAACTTTGAAACG
CATGAACTCTTTGATAACGTCTTCGCTACTCGCCATATGTATATCTCCTTCTTAAAAGATCTTTTGAATT
CTGAAATTGTTATCCGCTCACAATTCCCCTATAGTGAGTCGTATTAATTTCGCGGGATCGAGATCGATCT
CGATCCTCTACGCCGGACGCATCGTGGCCGGCATCACCGGCGCCACAGGTGCGGTTGCTGGCGCCTATAT
CGCCGACATCACCGATGGGGAAGATCGGGCTCGCCACTTCGGGCTCATGAGCGCTTGTTTCGGCGTGGGT
ATGGTGGCAGGCCCCGTGGCCGGGGGACTGTTGGGCGCCATCTCCTTGCATGCACCATTCCTTGCGGCGG
CGGTGCTCAACGGCCTCAACCTACTACTGGGCTGCTTCCTAATGCAGGAGTCGCATAAGGGAGAGCGTCG
AGATCCCGGACACCATCGAATGGCGCAAAACCTTTCGCGGTATGGCATGATAGCGCCCGGAAGAGAGTCA
ATTCAGGGTGGTGAATGTGAAACCAGTAACGTTATACGATGTCGCAGAGTATGCCGGTGTCTCTTATCAG
ACCGTTTCCCGCGTGGTGAACCA
